Addgene plasmid #119139: A3G-Cas9n-UGI
Purpose: Base editor made from APOBEC3G
Depositing lab: Reuben Harris. Publication: A panel of eGFP reporters for single base editing by APOBEC-Cas9 editosome complexes. Martin AS, Salamango DJ, Serebrenik AA, Shaban NM, Brown WL, Harris RS. Sci Rep. 2019 Jan 24;9(1):497. doi: 10.1038/s41598-018-36739-9. PubMed 30679582.
Backbone
  Vector backbone: BE3
  Backbone manufacturer: Liu Lab
  Backbone size w/o insert (bp): 7825
  Vector type: CRISPR
Growth in bacteria
  Bacterial resistance: Ampicillin, 100 μg/mL
  Growth temperature: 37°C
  Growth strain: DH5alpha
  Copy number: High Copy
Gene/Insert
  Gene/Insert name: APOBEC3G-Cas9 nickase-UGI
  Species: H. sapiens (human)
  Insert size (bp): 1152
  Mutation: None
  Promoter: CMV
  Cloning method: Restriction Enzyme; 5′ cloning site NotI (not destroyed); 3′ cloning site XmaI (not destroyed)
  Sequencing primers: 5′ CGTGTACGGTGGGAGGTCTA
Terms and licenses: Academic/Nonprofit Terms; Industry Terms: Not Available to Industry
How to cite: A3G-Cas9n-UGI was a gift from Reuben Harris (Addgene plasmid # 119139 ; http://n2t.net/addgene:119139 ; RRID:Addgene_119139)
