[The description below was written by a language model from this plasmid's Addgene catalogue record and pLannotate feature annotations shown in this document.]
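Description:
A3G-Cas9n-UGI is a mammalian expression plasmid for CRISPR cytosine base editing, built on the BE3 base editor backbone by placing human APOBEC3G in the deaminase position between NotI and XmaI sites. The full sequence record is about 9 kb. It is propagated in E. coli as a high-copy plasmid through a ColE1/pUC-type origin and selected with ampicillin via the β-lactamase gene and its own promoter. Small remnants of lac regulatory elements, a pBluescript polylinker, an SV40 promoter and the pBR322 bom region are annotated in the backbone. They appear to be cloning leftovers rather than functional modules, and no mammalian selection marker is annotated.

The payload is a single fusion reading frame driven by the CMV immediate-early enhancer and promoter and terminated by the bovine growth hormone polyadenylation signal. It begins with the 1,152 bp unmutated APOBEC3G coding sequence, a single-strand DNA cytidine deaminase. A short segment follows that the automated annotation labels as an ABE(7.10) fragment; given its position and length, this is most likely the linker shared among base editors. Next come Streptococcus pyogenes Cas9 and the uracil DNA glycosylase inhibitor (UGI) from phage PBS2. The annotation tool calls the Cas9 segment "Cas9 VQR", whereas the catalogue entry describes a Cas9 nickase and mentions no PAM-altering mutations, so that label is probably a nearest-match artefact.

When a guide RNA is supplied separately, the nickase targets the deaminase to a genomic or reporter site, where it converts cytosine to uracil in the displaced strand. UGI blocks uracil excision, favouring a C-to-T outcome. The plasmid was deposited with a study that used eGFP reporters to measure single-base editing by APOBEC-Cas9 complexes.
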