Features (pLannotate 1.2.2; 17 found; start..end, strand, type, name):
    132..335     +  promoter       CMV promoter: human cytomegalovirus (CMV) immediate early promoter
    386..1537    +  CDS            APOBEC3G: ABC3G_HUMAN - Experimental evidence at protein level: Swiss-Prot protein existence level 1. DNA deaminase (cytidine deaminase) which acts as an inhibitor of retrovirus replication and retrotransposon mobility via deaminase- dependent and -independent mechanisms. Exhibits potent antiviral activity against Vif-deficient HIV-1. After the penetration of retroviral nucleocapsids into target cells of infection and the initiation of reverse transcription, it can induce the conversion of cytosine to uracil in the minus-sense single-strand viral DNA, leading to G-to-A hypermutations in the subsequent p
   1538..1585    +  CDS            ABE(7.10) (fragment): adenine base editor comprising wild-type E. coli TadA fused to the evolved TadA*(7.10) mutant (Gaudelli et al., 2017)
   1586..5686    +  CDS            Cas9 VQR: Streptococcus pyogenes Cas9 endonuclease with the D1135V/R1335Q/T1337R mutations has an altered recognition specificity for the protospacer adjacent motif (PAM) (Kleinstiver et al., 2015)
   5699..5947    +  CDS            UGI: UNGI_BPPB2 - Experimental evidence at protein level: Swiss-Prot protein existence level 1. This protein binds specifically and reversibly to the host uracil-DNA glycosylase, preventing removal of uracil residues from PBS2 DNA by the host uracil-excision repair system. From Bacillus phage PBS2 (Bacteriophage PBS2).
   6035..6259    +  polyA_signal   bGH poly(A) signal: bovine growth hormone polyadenylation signal
   6263..6284    +  promoter       SV40 promoter (fragment): SV40 enhancer and early promoter
   6289..6305    +  misc_feature   MCS (fragment): pBluescript multiple cloning site
   6354..6370    -  protein_bind   lac operator: The lac repressor binds to the lac operator to inhibit transcription in E. coli. This inhibition can be relieved by adding lactose or isopropyl-β-D-thiogalactopyranoside (IPTG). lac repressor encoded by lacI
   6378..6408    -  promoter       lac promoter: promoter for the E. coli lac operon
   6423..6444    -  protein_bind   CAP binding site: CAP binding activates transcription in the presence of cAMP. E. coli catabolite activator protein
   6457..6549    -  CDS            lacI (fragment): lac repressor; lacI; The lac repressor binds to the lac operator to inhibit transcription in E. coli. This inhibition can be relieved by adding lactose or isopropyl-β-D-thiogalactopyranoside (IPTG).
   6732..7320    -  rep_origin     ori: high-copy-number ColE1/pMB1/pBR322/pUC origin of replication
   7491..8351    -  CDS            AmpR: β-lactamase; bla; confers resistance to ampicillin, carbenicillin, and related antibiotics
   8352..8456    -  promoter       AmpR promoter: bla
   8527..8571    -  misc_feature   bom (fragment): basis of mobility region from pBR322
   8726..131     +  enhancer       CMV enhancer (across the origin): human cytomegalovirus immediate early enhancer
>Addgene plasmid #119139 | A3G-Cas9n-UGI | addgene full sequence | sequence record 232321 | Addgene NGS Result
ATATGCCAAGTACGCCCCCTATTGACGTCAATGACGGTAAATGGCCCGCCTGGCATTATGCCCAGTACAT
GACCTTATGGGACTTTCCTACTTGGCAGTACATCTACGTATTAGTCATCGCTATTACCATGGTGATGCGG
TTTTGGCAGTACATCAATGGGCGTGGATAGCGGTTTGACTCACGGGGATTTCCAAGTCTCCACCCCATTG
ACGTCAATGGGAGTTTGTTTTGGCACCAAAATCAACGGGACTTTCCAAAATGTCGTAACAACTCCGCCCC
ATTGACGCAAATGGGCGGTAGGCGTGTACGGTGGGAGGTCTATATAAGCAGAGCTGGTTTAGTGAACCGT
CAGATCCGCTAGAGATCCGCGGCCGCGCCGCCACCATGAAGCCTCACTTCAGAAACACAGTGGAGCGAAT
GTATCGAGACACATTCTCCTACAACTTTTATAATAGACCCATCCTTTCTCGTCGGAATACCGTCTGGCTG
TGCTACGAAGTGAAAACAAAGGGTCCCTCAAGGCCCCCTTTGGACGCAAAGATCTTTCGAGGCCAGGTGT
ATTCCGAACTTAAGTACCACCCAGAGATGAGATTCTTCCACTGGTTCAGCAAGTGGAGGAAGCTGCATCG
TGACCAGGAGTATGAGGTCACCTGGTACATATCCTGGAGCCCCTGCACAAAGTGTACAAGGGATATGGCC
ACGTTCCTGGCCGAGGACCCGAAGGTTACCCTGACCATCTTTGTTGCCCGCCTCTACTACTTCTGGGACC
CAGATTACCAGGAGGCGCTTCGCAGCCTGTGTCAGAAAAGAGACGGTCCGCGTGCCACCATGAAGATCAT
GAATTATGACGAATTTCAGCACTGTTGGAGCAAGTTCGTGTACAGCCAAAGAGAGCTATTTGAGCCTTGG
AATAATCTGCCTAAATATTATATATTACTGCACATCATGCTGGGGGAGATTCTCAGACACTCGATGGATC
CACCCACATTCACTTTCAACTTTAACAATGAACCTTGGGTCAGAGGACGGCATGAGACTTACCTGTGTTA
TGAGGTGGAGCGCATGCACAATGACACCTGGGTCCTGCTGAACCAGCGCAGGGGCTTTCTATGCAACCAG
GCTCCACATAAACACGGTTTCCTTGAAGGCCGCCATGCAGAGCTGTGCTTCCTGGACGTGATTCCCTTTT
GGAAGCTGGACCTGGACCAGGACTACAGGGTTACCTGCTTCACCTCCTGGAGCCCCTGCTTCAGCTGTGC
CCAGGAAATGGCTAAATTCATTTCAAAAAACAAACACGTGAGCCTGTGCATCTTCACTGCCCGCATCTAT
GATGATCAAGGAAGATGTCAGGAGGGGCTGCGCACCCTGGCCGAGGCTGGGGCCAAAATTTCAATAATGA
CATACAGTGAATTTAAGCACTGCTGGGACACCTTTGTGGACCACCAGGGATGTCCCTTCCAGCCCTGGGA
TGGACTAGATGAGCACAGCCAAGACCTGAGTGGGAGGCTGCGGGCCATTCTCCAGAATCAGGAAAACAGC
GGCAGCGAGACTCCCGGGACCTCAGAGTCCGCCACACCCGAAAGTGATAAAAAGTATTCTATTGGTTTAG
CCATCGGCACTAATTCCGTTGGATGGGCTGTCATAACCGATGAATACAAAGTACCTTCAAAGAAATTTAA
GGTGTTGGGGAACACAGACCGTCATTCGATTAAAAAGAATCTTATCGGTGCCCTCCTATTCGATAGTGGC
GAAACGGCAGAGGCGACTCGCCTGAAACGAACCGCTCGGAGAAGGTATACACGTCGCAAGAACCGAATAT
GTTACTTACAAGAAATTTTTAGCAATGAGATGGCCAAAGTTGACGATTCTTTCTTTCACCGTTTGGAAGA
GTCCTTCCTTGTCGAAGAGGACAAGAAACATGAACGGCACCCCATCTTTGGAAACATAGTAGATGAGGTG
GCATATCATGAAAAGTACCCAACGATTTATCACCTCAGAAAAAAGCTAGTTGACTCAACTGATAAAGCGG
ACCTGAGGTTAATCTACTTGGCTCTTGCCCATATGATAAAGTTCCGTGGGCACTTTCTCATTGAGGGTGA
TCTAAATCCGGACAACTCGGATGTCGACAAACTGTTCATCCAGTTAGTACAAACCTATAATCAGTTGTTT
GAAGAGAACCCTATAAATGCAAGTGGCGTGGATGCGAAGGCTATTCTTAGCGCCCGCCTCTCTAAATCCC
GACGGCTAGAAAACCTGATCGCACAATTACCCGGAGAGAAGAAAAATGGGTTGTTCGGTAACCTTATAGC
GCTCTCACTAGGCCTGACACCAAATTTTAAGTCGAACTTCGACTTAGCTGAAGATGCCAAATTGCAGCTT
AGTAAGGACACGTACGATGACGATCTCGACAATCTACTGGCACAAATTGGAGATCAGTATGCGGACTTAT
TTTTGGCTGCCAAAAACCTTAGCGATGCAATCCTCCTATCTGACATACTGAGAGTTAATACTGAGATTAC
CAAGGCGCCGTTATCCGCTTCAATGATCAAAAGGTACGATGAACATCACCAAGACTTGACACTTCTCAAG
GCCCTAGTCCGTCAGCAACTGCCTGAGAAATATAAGGAAATATTCTTTGATCAGTCGAAAAACGGGTACG
CAGGTTATATTGACGGCGGAGCGAGTCAAGAGGAATTCTACAAGTTTATCAAACCCATATTAGAGAAGAT
GGATGGGACGGAAGAGTTGCTTGTAAAACTCAATCGCGAAGATCTACTGCGAAAGCAGCGGACTTTCGAC
AACGGTAGCATTCCACATCAAATCCACTTAGGCGAATTGCATGCTATACTTAGAAGGCAGGAGGATTTTT
ATCCGTTCCTCAAAGACAATCGTGAAAAGATTGAGAAAATCCTAACCTTTCGCATACCTTACTATGTGGG
ACCCCTGGCCCGAGGGAACTCTCGGTTCGCATGGATGACAAGAAAGTCCGAAGAAACGATTACTCCATGG
AATTTTGAGGAAGTTGTCGATAAAGGTGCGTCAGCTCAATCGTTCATCGAGAGGATGACCAACTTTGACA
AGAATTTACCGAACGAAAAAGTATTGCCTAAGCACAGTTTACTTTACGAGTATTTCACAGTGTACAATGA
ACTCACGAAAGTTAAGTATGTCACTGAGGGCATGCGTAAACCCGCCTTTCTAAGCGGAGAACAGAAGAAA
GCAATAGTAGATCTGTTATTCAAGACCAACCGCAAAGTGACAGTTAAGCAATTGAAAGAGGACTACTTTA
AGAAAATTGAATGCTTCGATTCTGTCGAGATCTCCGGGGTAGAAGATCGATTTAATGCGTCACTTGGTAC
GTATCATGACCTCCTAAAGATAATTAAAGATAAGGACTTCCTGGATAACGAAGAGAATGAAGATATCTTA
GAAGATATAGTGTTGACTCTTACCCTCTTTGAAGATCGGGAAATGATTGAGGAAAGACTAAAAACATACG
CTCACCTGTTCGACGATAAGGTTATGAAACAGTTAAAGAGGCGTCGCTATACGGGCTGGGGACGATTGTC
GCGGAAACTTATCAACGGGATAAGAGACAAGCAAAGTGGTAAAACTATTCTCGATTTTCTAAAGAGCGAC
GGCTTCGCCAATAGGAACTTTATGCAGCTGATCCATGATGACTCTTTAACCTTCAAAGAGGATATACAAA
AGGCACAGGTTTCCGGACAAGGGGACTCATTGCACGAACATATTGCGAATCTTGCTGGTTCGCCAGCCAT
CAAAAAGGGCATACTCCAGACAGTCAAAGTAGTGGATGAGCTAGTTAAGGTCATGGGACGTCACAAACCG
GAAAACATTGTAATCGAGATGGCACGCGAAAATCAAACGACTCAGAAGGGGCAAAAAAACAGTCGAGAGC
GGATGAAGAGAATAGAAGAGGGTATTAAAGAACTGGGCAGCCAGATCTTAAAGGAGCATCCTGTGGAAAA
TACCCAATTGCAGAACGAGAAACTTTACCTCTATTACCTACAAAATGGAAGGGACATGTATGTTGATCAG
GAACTGGACATAAACCGTTTATCTGATTACGACGTCGATCACATTGTACCCCAATCCTTTTTGAAGGACG
ATTCAATCGACAATAAAGTGCTTACACGCTCGGATAAGAACCGAGGGAAAAGTGACAATGTTCCAAGCGA
GGAAGTCGTAAAGAAAATGAAGAACTATTGGCGGCAGCTCCTAAATGCGAAACTGATAACGCAAAGAAAG
TTCGATAACTTAACTAAAGCTGAGAGGGGTGGCTTGTCTGAACTTGACAAGGCCGGATTTATTAAACGTC
AGCTCGTGGAAACCCGCCAAATCACAAAGCATGTTGCACAGATACTAGATTCCCGAATGAATACGAAATA
CGACGAGAACGATAAGCTGATTCGGGAAGTCAAAGTAATCACTTTAAAGTCAAAATTGGTGTCGGACTTC
AGAAAGGATTTTCAATTCTATAAAGTTAGGGAGATAAATAACTACCACCATGCGCACGACGCTTATCTTA
ATGCCGTCGTAGGGACCGCACTCATTAAGAAATACCCGAAGCTAGAAAGTGAGTTTGTGTATGGTGATTA
CAAAGTTTATGACGTCCGTAAGATGATCGCGAAAAGCGAACAGGAGATAGGCAAGGCTACAGCCAAATAC
TTCTTTTATTCTAACATTATGAATTTCTTTAAGACGGAAATCACTCTGGCAAACGGAGAGATACGCAAAC
GACCTTTAATTGAAACCAATGGGGAGACAGGTGAAATCGTATGGGATAAGGGCCGGGACTTCGCGACGGT
GAGAAAAGTTTTGTCCATGCCCCAAGTCAACATAGTAAAGAAAACTGAGGTGCAGACCGGAGGGTTTTCA
AAGGAATCGATTCTTCCAAAAAGGAATAGTGATAAGCTCATCGCTCGTAAAAAGGACTGGGACCCGAAAA
AGTACGGTGGCTTCGATAGCCCTACAGTTGCCTATTCTGTCCTAGTAGTGGCAAAAGTTGAGAAGGGAAA
ATCCAAGAAACTGAAGTCAGTCAAAGAATTATTGGGGATAACGATTATGGAGCGCTCGTCTTTTGAAAAG
AACCCCATCGACTTCCTTGAGGCGAAAGGTTACAAGGAAGTAAAAAAGGATCTCATAATTAAACTACCAA
AGTATAGTCTGTTTGAGTTAGAAAATGGCCGAAAACGGATGTTGGCTAGCGCCGGAGAGCTTCAAAAGGG
GAACGAACTCGCACTACCGTCTAAATACGTGAATTTCCTGTATTTAGCGTCCCATTACGAGAAGTTGAAA
GGTTCACCTGAAGATAACGAACAGAAGCAACTTTTTGTTGAGCAGCACAAACATTATCTCGACGAAATCA
TAGAGCAAATTTCGGAATTCAGTAAGAGAGTCATCCTAGCTGATGCCAATCTGGACAAAGTATTAAGCGC
ATACAACAAGCACAGGGATAAACCCATACGTGAGCAGGCGGAAAATATTATCCATTTGTTTACTCTTACC
AACCTCGGCGCTCCAGCCGCATTCAAGTATTTTGACACAACGATAGATCGCAAACGATACACTTCTACCA
AGGAGGTGCTAGACGCGACACTGATTCACCAATCCATCACGGGATTATATGAAACTCGGATAGATTTGTC
ACAGCTTGGGGGTGACTCTGGTGGTTCTACTAATCTGTCAGATATTATTGAAAAGGAGACCGGTAAGCAA
CTGGTTATCCAGGAATCCATCCTCATGCTCCCAGAGGAGGTGGAAGAAGTCATTGGGAACAAGCCGGAAA
GCGATATACTCGTGCACACCGCCTACGACGAGAGCACCGACGAGAATGTCATGCTTCTGACTAGCGACGC
CCCTGAATACAAGCCTTGGGCTCTGGTCATACAGGATAGCAACGGTGAGAACAAGATTAAGATGCTCTCT
GGTGGTTCTCCCAAGAAGAAGAGGAAAGTCTAACCGGTCATCATCACCATCACCATTGAGTTTAAACCCG
CTGATCAGCCTCGACTGTGCCTTCTAGTTGCCAGCCATCTGTTGTTTGCCCCTCCCCCGTGCCTTCCTTG
ACCCTGGAAGGTGCCACTCCCACTGTCCTTTCCTAATAAAATGAGGAAATTGCATCGCATTGTCTGAGTA
GGTGTCATTCTATTCTGGGGGGTGGGGTGGGGCAGGACAGCAAGGGGGAGGATTGGGAAGACAATAGCAG
GCATGCTGGGGATGCGGTGGGCTCTATGGCTTCTGAGGCGGAAAGAACCAGCTGGGGCTCGATACCGTCG
ACCTCTAGCTAGAGCTTGGCGTAATCATGGTCATAGCTGTTTCCTGTGTGAAATTGTTATCCGCTCACAA
TTCCACACAACATACGAGCCGGAAGCATAAAGTGTAAAGCCTAGGGTGCCTAATGAGTGAGCTAACTCAC
ATTAATTGCGTTGCGCTCACTGCCCGCTTTCCAGTCGGGAAACCTGTCGTGCCAGCTGCATTAATGAATC
GGCCAACGCGCGGGGAGAGGCGGTTTGCGTATTGGGCGCTCTTCCGCTTCCTCGCTCACTGACTCGCTGC
GCTCGGTCGTTCGGCTGCGGCGAGCGGTATCAGCTCACTCAAAGGCGGTAATACGGTTATCCACAGAATC
AGGGGATAACGCAGGAAAGAACATGTGAGCAAAAGGCCAGCAAAAGGCCAGGAACCGTAAAAAGGCCGCG
TTGCTGGCGTTTTTCCATAGGCTCCGCCCCCCTGACGAGCATCACAAAAATCGACGCTCAAGTCAGAGGT
GGCGAAACCCGACAGGACTATAAAGATACCAGGCGTTTCCCCCTGGAAGCTCCCTCGTGCGCTCTCCTGT
TCCGACCCTGCCGCTTACCGGATACCTGTCCGCCTTTCTCCCTTCGGGAAGCGTGGCGCTTTCTCATAGC
TCACGCTGTAGGTATCTCAGTTCGGTGTAGGTCGTTCGCTCCAAGCTGGGCTGTGTGCACGAACCCCCCG
TTCAGCCCGACCGCTGCGCCTTATCCGGTAACTATCGTCTTGAGTCCAACCCGGTAAGACACGACTTATC
GCCACTGGCAGCAGCCACTGGTAACAGGATTAGCAGAGCGAGGTATGTAGGCGGTGCTACAGAGTTCTTG
AAGTGGTGGCCTAACTACGGCTACACTAGAAGAACAGTATTTGGTATCTGCGCTCTGCTGAAGCCAGTTA
CCTTCGGAAAAAGAGTTGGTAGCTCTTGATCCGGCAAACAAACCACCGCTGGTAGCGGTGGTTTTTTTGT
TTGCAAGCAGCAGATTACGCGCAGAAAAAAAGGATCTCAAGAAGATCCTTTGATCTTTTCTACGGGGTCT
GACGCTCAGTGGAACGAAAACTCACGTTAAGGGATTTTGGTCATGAGATTATCAAAAAGGATCTTCACCT
AGATCCTTTTAAATTAAAAATGAAGTTTTAAATCAATCTAAAGTATATATGAGTAAACTTGGTCTGACAG
TTACCAATGCTTAATCAGTGAGGCACCTATCTCAGCGATCTGTCTATTTCGTTCATCCATAGTTGCCTGA
CTCCCCGTCGTGTAGATAACTACGATACGGGAGGGCTTACCATCTGGCCCCAGTGCTGCAATGATACCGC
GAGACCCACGCTCACCGGCTCCAGATTTATCAGCAATAAACCAGCCAGCCGGAAGGGCCGAGCGCAGAAG
TGGTCCTGCAACTTTATCCGCCTCCATCCAGTCTATTAATTGTTGCCGGGAAGCTAGAGTAAGTAGTTCG
CCAGTTAATAGTTTGCGCAACGTTGTTGCCATTGCTACAGGCATCGTGGTGTCACGCTCGTCGTTTGGTA
TGGCTTCATTCAGCTCCGGTTCCCAACGATCAAGGCGAGTTACATGATCCCCCATGTTGTGCAAAAAAGC
GGTTAGCTCCTTCGGTCCTCCGATCGTTGTCAGAAGTAAGTTGGCCGCAGTGTTATCACTCATGGTTATG
GCAGCACTGCATAATTCTCTTACTGTCATGCCATCCGTAAGATGCTTTTCTGTGACTGGTGAGTACTCAA
CCAAGTCATTCTGAGAATAGTGTATGCGGCGACCGAGTTGCTCTTGCCCGGCGTCAATACGGGATAATAC
CGCGCCACATAGCAGAACTTTAAAAGTGCTCATCATTGGAAAACGTTCTTCGGGGCGAAAACTCTCAAGG
ATCTTACCGCTGTTGAGATCCAGTTCGATGTAACCCACTCGTGCACCCAACTGATCTTCAGCATCTTTTA
CTTTCACCAGCGTTTCTGGGTGAGCAAAAACAGGAAGGCAAAATGCCGCAAAAAAGGGAATAAGGGCGAC
ACGGAAATGTTGAATACTCATACTCTTCCTTTTTCAATATTATTGAAGCATTTATCAGGGTTATTGTCTC
ATGAGCGGATACATATTTGAATGTATTTAGAAAAATAAACAAATAGGGGTTCCGCGCACATTTCCCCGAA
AAGTGCCACCTGACGTCGACGGATCGGGAGATCGATCTCCCGATCCCCTAGGGTCGACTCTCAGTACAAT
CTGCTCTGATGCCGCATAGTTAAGCCAGTATCTGCTCCCTGCTTGTGTGTTGGAGGTCGCTGAGTAGTGC
GCGAGCAAAATTTAAGCTACAACAAGGCAAGGCTTGACCGACAATTGCATGAAGAATCTGCTTAGGGTTA
GGCGTTTTGCGCTGCTTCGCGATGTACGGGCCAGATATACGCGTTGACATTGATTATTGACTAGTTATTA
ATAGTAATCAATTACGGGGTCATTAGTTCATAGCCCATATATGGAGTTCCGCGTTACATAACTTACGGTA
AATGGCCCGCCTGGCTGACCGCCCAACGACCCCCGCCCATTGACGTCAATAATGACGTATGTTCCCATAG
TAACGCCAATAGGGACTTTCCATTGACGTCAATGGGTGGAGTATTTACGGTAAACTGCCCACTTGGCAGT
ACATCAAGTGTATC
